Addgene plasmid #23520: pDONR223-LRRK2
Depositing lab: William Hahn & David Root. Depositing organization: Dana-Farber Cancer Institute. Publication: COT drives resistance to RAF inhibition through MAP kinase pathway reactivation. Johannessen CM, Boehm JS, Kim SY, Thomas SR, Wardwell L, Johnson LA, Emery CM, Stransky N, Cogdill AP, Barretina J, Caponigro G, Hieronymus H, Murray RR, Salehi-Ashtiani K, Hill DE, Vidal M, Zhao JJ, Yang X, Alkan O, Kim S, Harris JL, Wilson CJ, Myer VE, Finan PM, Root DE, Roberts TM, Golub T, Flaherty KT, Dummer R, Weber BL, Sellers WR, Schlegel R, Wargo JA, Hahn WC, Garraway LA. Nature. 2010 Dec 16;468(7326):968-72. doi: 10.1038/nature09627 PubMed 21107320.
Backbone
  Vector backbone: pDONR223
  Backbone manufacturer: Invitrogen
  Backbone size w/o insert (bp): 5005
  Vector type: Gateway Donor vector
Growth in bacteria
  Bacterial resistance: Spectinomycin, 50 μg/mL
  Growth temperature: 37°C
  Growth strain: DH5alpha
  Copy number: High Copy
Gene/Insert
  Gene/Insert name: LRRK2 (alt name: leucine-rich repeat kinase 2)
  Species: H. sapiens (human)
  Insert size (bp): 700
  Entrez Gene: LRRK2 (a.k.a. AURA17, DARDARIN, PARK8, RIPK7, ROCO2)
  Cloning method: Gateway Cloning
  Sequencing primers: 5′ M13pUC-fwd; 3′ M13rev
Terms and licenses: Academic/Nonprofit Terms; Industry Terms: Not Available to Industry
Depositor comments: The ORF has no Stop codon. This design enables easy recombination into a destination vector to add an epitope tag of choice and Stop codon to the ORF. Do NOT use this plasmid directly for transfections. A set of 4 custom lentiviral vectors is available ( pLX301 (http://www.addgene.org/25895/) , pLX302 (http://www.addgene.org/25896/) , pLX303 (http://www.addgene.org/25897/) , pLX304 (http://www.addgene.org/25890/) ) to be used to express these ORFs in mammalian cells. These plasmids are not included in the kit and must be ordered separately.
How to cite: pDONR223-LRRK2 was a gift from William Hahn & David Root (Addgene plasmid # 23520 ; http://n2t.net/addgene:23520 ; RRID:Addgene_23520)
