[The description below was written by a language model from this plasmid's Addgene catalogue record.]
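Description:
pDONR223-LRRK2 is a Gateway entry clone built on the Invitrogen pDONR223 donor backbone (about 5 kb without insert), carrying an open reading frame from human LRRK2 (leucine-rich repeat kinase 2, also known as PARK8 or dardarin). It is a high-copy bacterial plasmid maintained in standard E. coli cloning strains under spectinomycin selection. As a donor-type vector it has no promoter for expression in mammalian cells. Its job is to hold the ORF between Gateway recombination sites so that it can be moved by site-specific recombination into a destination vector of choice. M13 forward and reverse primer sites flank the insert for sequence verification. No feature table accompanies the record, so the exact attachment sites and origin of replication are not itemised.

The recorded insert size is about 700 bp. This is far shorter than the full-length LRRK2 coding sequence, which suggests a partial or truncated ORF, though the record does not say which region or isoform is represented. The ORF was deliberately cloned without a stop codon, so recombination into a destination vector can fuse it in frame to a C-terminal epitope tag and a vector-supplied stop codon. The depositors state that the plasmid should not be transfected directly, and they point to a companion set of lentiviral Gateway destination vectors (pLX301 to pLX304) for expression in mammalian cells. The clone belongs to a kit-style ORF collection associated with a study of MAP kinase pathway reactivation as a route to RAF inhibitor resistance, where such ORFs served as transferable building blocks for expression-based experiments.
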