>Addgene plasmid #23520 | pDONR223-LRRK2 | depositor partial sequence | sequence record 10805 | Author sequence, M13pUC-fwd
CCATGATTTTATTTTGACTGATAGTGACCTGTTCGTTGCAACAAATTGATGAGCAATGCTTTTTTATAAT
GCCAACTTTGTACAAAAAAGTTGGCACCATGGCTAGTGGCAGCTGTCAGGGGTGCGAAGAGGACGAGGAA
ACTCTGAAGAAGTTGATAGTCAGGCTGAACAATGTCCAGGAAGGAAAACAGATAGAAACGCTGGTCCAAA
TCCTGGAGGATCTGCTGGTGTTCACGTACTCCGAGCACGCCTCCAAGTTATTTCAAGGCAAAAATATCCA
TGTGCCTCTGTTGATCGTCTTGGACTCCTATATGAGAGTCGCGAGTGTGCAGCAGGTGGGTTGGTCACTT
CTGTGCAAATTAATAGAAGTCTGTCCAGGTACAATGCAAAGCTTAATGGGACCCCAGGATGTTGGAAATG
ATTGGGAAGTCCTTGGTGTTCACCAATTGATTCTTAAAATGCTAACAGTTCATAATGCCAGTGTAAACTT
GTCAGTGATTGGACTGAAGACCTTAGATCTCCTCCTAACTTCAGGTAAAATCACCTTGCTGATATTGGAT
GAAGAAAGTGATATTTTCATGTTAATTTTTGATGCCATGCACTCATTTCCAGCCAATGATGAAGTCCAGA
AACTTGGATGCAAAGCTTTACATGTGCTGTTTGAGAGAGTCTCAGAGGAGCAACTGACTGAATTTGTTGA
GAACAAAGATTATATGATATTGTTAAGTGCGTTAACAAATTTTAAAGATGAGAGGAAATTGTGCTTCATG
TGCTGCATTGTTTACATTCCCTAGCGATTCCTTAGATACAATCTTGCTTGACCGTTTGGGACATCAATTC
TTCCACATGAAGTTGCAAAA
