>Addgene plasmid #23520 | pDONR223-LRRK2 | addgene partial sequence | sequence record 29288 | 23520 with M13rev
GCTGGATGGCAAATAATGATTTTATTTTGACTGATAGTGACCTGTTCGTTGCAACAAATTGATAAGCAAT
GCTTTCTTATAATGCCAACTTTGTACAAGAAAGTTGGCAACTCAACAGATGTTCGTCTCATTTTTTCAGC
TAATTCTTTTCTCACTTCAATGTGTTTTTCTAAATTTTGCACTTCATGTGGAAGATTGATGTCCCAAACG
GTCAAGCAAGATTGTATCTAAGGAATCGCTAGGGAATGTAAACAATGCAGCACATGAAGCACAATTTCCT
CTTCATCTTTAAAATTTGTTAACGCACTTAACAATATCATATAATCTTTGTTCTCAACAAATTCAGTCAG
TTGCTCCTCTGAGACTCTCTCAAACAGCACATGTAAAGCTTTGCATCCAAGTTTCTGGACTTCATCATTG
GCTGGAAATGAGTGCATGGCATCAAAAATTAACATGAAAATATCACTTTCTTCATCCAATATCAGCAAGG
TGATTTTACCTGAAGTTAGGAGGAGATCTAAGGTCTTCAGTCCAATCACTGACAAGTTTACACTGGCATT
ATGAACTGTTAGCATTTTAAGAATCAATTGGTGAACACCAAGGACTTCCCAATCATTTCCAACATCCTGG
GGTCCCATTAAGCTTTGCATTGTACCTGGACAGACTTCTATTAATTTGCACAGAAGTGACCAACCCACCT
GCTGCACACTCGCGACTCTCATATAG
