>Addgene plasmid #23520 | pDONR223-LRRK2 | addgene partial sequence | sequence record 29289 | 23520 with M13pUC-fwd
CAATAATGATTTTATTTTGACTGATAGTGACCTGTTCGTTGCAACAAATTGATGAGCAATGCTTTTTTAT
AATGCCAACTTTGTACAAAAAAGTTGGCACCATGGCTAGTGGCAGCTGTCAGGGGTGCGAAGAGGACGAG
GAAACTCTGAAGAAGTTGATAGTCAGGCTGAACAATGTCCAGGAAGGAAAACAGATAGAAACGCTGGTCC
AAATCCTGGAGGATCTGCTGGTGTTCACGTACTCCGAGCACGCCTCCAAGTTATTTCAAGGCAAAAATAT
CCATGTGCCTCTGTTGATCGTCTTGGACTCCTATATGAGAGTCGCGAGTGTGCAGCAGGTGGGTTGGTCA
CTTCTGTGCAAATTAATAGAAGTCTGTCCAGGTACAATGCAAAGCTTAATGGGACCCCAGGATGTTGGAA
ATGATTGGGAAGTCCTTGGTGTTCACCAATTGATTCTTAAAATGCTAACAGTTCATAATGCCAGTGTAAA
CTTGTCAGTGATTGGACTGAAGACCTTAGATCTCCTCCTAACTTCAGGTAA
