>Addgene plasmid #23520 | pDONR223-LRRK2 | depositor partial sequence | sequence record 47044 | Author sequence, M13-rev
CACTGAGCTAGCTGGATGGCAATAATGATTTTATTTTGACTGATAGTGACCTGTTCGTTGCAACAAATTG
ATAAGCAATGCTTTCTTATAATGCCAACTTTGTACAAGAAAGTTGGCAACTCAACAGATGTTCGTCTCAT
TTTTTCAGCTAATTCTTTTCTCACTTCAATGTGTTTTTCTAAATTTTGCACTTCATGTGGAAGATTGATG
TCCCAAACGGTCAAGCAAGATTGTATCTAAGGAATCGCTAGGGAATGTAAACAATGCAGCACATGAAGCA
CAATTTCCTCTTCATCTTTAAAATTTGTTAACGCACTTAACAATATCATATAATCTTTGTTCTCAACAAA
TTCAGTCAGTTGCTCCTCTGAGACTCTCTCAAACAGCACATGTAAAGCTTTGCATCCAAGTTTCTGGACT
TCATCATTGGCTGGAAATGAGTGCATGGCATCAAAAATTAACATGAAAATATCACTTTCTTCATCCAATA
TCAGCAAGGTGATTTTACCTGAAGTTAGGAGGAGATCTAAGGTCTTCAGTCCAATCACTGACAAGTTTAC
ACTGGCATTATGAACTGTTAGCATTTTAAGAATCAATTGGTGAACACCAAGGACTTCCCAATCATTTCCA
ACATCCTGGGGTCCCATTAAGCTTTGCATTGTACCTGGACAGACTTCTATTAATTTGCACAGAAGTGACC
AACCCACCTGCTGCACACTCGCGACTCTCATATAGGAGTCCAAGACGATCAACAGAGGCACATGGATATT
TTTGCCTTGAAATAACTTGGAGCGTGCTCGGAGTACGTGACACCAGCAGATCCTCCAGATTTGGACCAGC
GTTTCTATCTGTTTTCCTTCCTGGACATTGTTCAGCCTGACTATCAACTTCTTCAGAAGTTTGCTC
